Addgene plasmid #35884: Wnt10B STOP
Depositing lab: Marian Waterman. Depositing organization: University of California, Irvine. Publication: A uniform human Wnt expression library reveals a shared secretory pathway and unique signaling activities. Najdi R, Proffitt K, Sprowl S, Kaur S, Yu J, Covey TM, Virshup DM, Waterman ML. Differentiation. 2012 Sep;84(2):203-13. doi: 10.1016/j.diff.2012.06.004. Epub 2012 Jul 9. PubMed 22784633.
Backbone
  Vector backbone: pENTR/D-TOPO
  Backbone manufacturer: Invitrogen
  Backbone size w/o insert (bp): 2580
  Vector type: Entry Vector
Growth in bacteria
  Bacterial resistance: Kanamycin, 50 μg/mL
  Growth temperature: 37°C
  Growth strain: DH5alpha
  Copy number: High Copy
Gene/Insert
  Gene/Insert name: Wnt10B (alt name: Wnt10B)
  Species: H. sapiens (human)
  Insert size (bp): 1176
  Mutation: None
  Entrez Gene: WNT10B (a.k.a. SHFM6, STHAG8, WNT-12)
  Cloning method: Restriction Enzyme
  Sequencing primers: 5′ M13 (-20)-FWD; 3′ M13-Reverse
Terms and licenses: Academic/Nonprofit Terms; Industry Terms: Not Available to Industry
How to cite: Wnt10B STOP was a gift from Marian Waterman (Addgene plasmid # 35884 ; http://n2t.net/addgene:35884 ; RRID:Addgene_35884)
