[The description below was written by a language model from this plasmid's Addgene catalogue record and pLannotate feature annotations shown in this document.]
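Description:
Wnt10B STOP is a Gateway entry clone built on the Invitrogen pENTR/D-TOPO backbone, carrying the unmutated human WNT10B open reading frame. The full plasmid is 3,756 bp, with a recorded insert of 1,176 bp in a 2,580 bp backbone. It is propagated in E. coli as a high-copy plasmid from a ColE1/pUC-type origin and selected with kanamycin through the aph(3')-Ia (KanR) gene. The rrnB T1 and T2 terminators lie upstream of the cloning region, where they block read-through transcription from the backbone into the insert. Short lacI and lacZα fragments also appear in the annotation; these are backbone remnants with no functional role.

The WNT10B coding sequence sits between attL1 and attL2, the recombination sites used in the Gateway LR reaction. This arrangement lets the ORF be moved directionally into any attR-containing destination vector, which then supplies the promoter and any other expression elements. The entry clone has no eukaryotic promoter, so it is not an expression construct in its own right. The only promoter annotated is a T7 promoter beyond attL2, oriented toward the insert on the opposite strand. The name "STOP" suggests that the native stop codon is retained, which would yield untagged protein rather than a C-terminal fusion after transfer, although the record does not say so explicitly. WNT10B encodes a secreted Wnt ligand that activates canonical β-catenin/LEF/TCF signalling. The plasmid belongs to a uniform library of human Wnt clones made for comparing Wnt secretion and signalling activity.
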