Features (pLannotate 1.2.2; 10 found; start..end, strand, type, name):
    121..213     +  CDS            lacI (fragment): lac repressor; lacI; The lac repressor binds to the lac operator to inhibit transcription in E. coli. This inhibition can be relieved by adding lactose or isopropyl-β-D-thiogalactopyranoside (IPTG).
    268..295     -  terminator     rrnB T2 terminator: transcription terminator T2 from the E. coli rrnB gene
    427..470     +  terminator     rrnB T1 terminator: Escherichia coli rrnB; transcription terminator T1 from the E. coli rrnB gene
    517..553     -  CDS            lacZα (fragment): LacZα fragment of β-galactosidase; lacZ fragment
    569..668     +  protein_bind   attL1: mutant version of attL; recombination site for the Gateway® LR reaction LR Clonase™
    689..1855    +  CDS            WNT10B: WN10B_HUMAN - Also known as WNT12. Experimental evidence at protein level: Swiss-Prot protein existence level 1. Member of the Wnt ligand gene family that encodes for secreted proteins, which activate the Wnt signaling cascade. Specifically activates canonical Wnt/beta-catenin signaling and thus triggers beta-catenin/LEF/TCF-mediated transcriptional programs. Involved in signaling networks controlling stemness, pluripotency and cell fate decisions. Acts in the immune system, mammary gland, adipose tissue, bone and skin. From Homo sapiens (Human).
   1881..1980    -  protein_bind   attL2: mutant version of attL; recombination site for the Gateway® LR reaction LR Clonase™
   1998..2016    -  promoter       T7 promoter: promoter for bacteriophage T7 RNA polymerase
   2150..2959    +  CDS            KanR: aminoglycoside phosphotransferase; aph(3')-Ia; confers resistance to kanamycin in bacteria or G418 (Geneticin®) in eukaryotes
   3106..3694    +  rep_origin     ori: high-copy-number ColE1/pMB1/pBR322/pUC origin of replication
>Addgene plasmid #35884 | Wnt10B STOP | depositor full sequence | sequence record 44150 | Wnt10B STOP sequence 3756 bps
CTTTCCTGCGTTATCCCCTGATTCTGTGGATAACCGTATTACCGCCTTTGAGTGAGCTGATACCGCTCGC
CGCAGCCGAACGACCGAGCGCAGCGAGTCAGTGAGCGAGGAAGCGGAAGAGCGCCCAATACGCAAACCGC
CTCTCCCCGCGCGTTGGCCGATTCATTAATGCAGCTGGCACGACAGGTTTCCCGACTGGAAAGCGGGCAG
TGAGCGCAACGCAATTAATACGCGTACCGCTAGCCAGGAAGAGTTTGTAGAAACGCAAAAAGGCCATCCG
TCAGGATGGCCTTCTGCTTAGTTTGATGCCTGGCAGTTTATGGCGGGCGTCCTGCCCGCCACCCTCCGGG
CCGTTGCTTCACAACGTTCAAATCCGCTCCCGGCGGATTTGTCCTACTCAGGAGAGCGTTCACCGACAAA
CAACAGATAAAACGAAAGGCCCAGTCTTCCGACTGAGCCTTTCGTTTTATTTGATGCCTGGCAGTTCCCT
ACTCTCGCGTTAACGCTAGCATGGATGTTTTCCCAGTCACGACGTTGTAAAACGACGGCCAGTCTTAAGC
TCGGGCCCCAAATAATGATTTTATTTTGACTGATAGTGACCTGTTCGTTGCAACAAATTGATGAGCAATG
CTTTTTTATAATGCCAACTTTGTACAAAAAAGCAGGCTCCGCGGCCGCCCCCTTCACCATGCTGGAGGAG
CCCCGGCCGCGGCCTCCGCCCTCGGGCCTCGCGGGTCTCCTGTTCCTGGCGTTGTGCAGTCGGGCTCTAA
GCAATGAGATTCTGGGCCTGAAGTTGCCTGGCGAGCCGCCGCTGACGGCCAACACCGTGTGCTTGACGCT
GTCCGGCCTGAGCAAGCGGCAGCTAGGCCTGTGCCTGCGCAACCCCGACGTGACGGCGTCCGCGCTTCAG
GGTCTGCACATCGCGGTCCACGAGTGTCAGCACCAGCTGCGCGACCAGCGCTGGAACTGCTCCGCGCTTG
AGGGCGGCGGCCGCCTGCCGCACCACAGCGCCATCCTCAAGCGCGGTTTCCGAGAAAGTGCTTTTTCCTT
CTCCATGCTGGCTGCTGGGGTCATGCACGCAGTAGCCACGGCCTGCAGCCTGGGCAAGCTGGTGAGCTGT
GGCTGTGGCTGGAAGGGCAGTGGTGAGCAGGATCGGCTGAGGGCCAAACTGCTGCAGCTGCAGGCACTGT
CCCGAGGCAAGAGTTTCCCCCACTCTCTGCCCAGCCCTGGCCCTGGCTCAAGCCCCAGCCCTGGCCCCCA
GGACACATGGGAATGGGGTGGCTGTAACCATGACATGGACTTTGGAGAGAAGTTCTCTCGGGATTTCTTG
GATTCCAGGGAAGCTCCCCGGGACATCCAGGCACGAATGCGAATCCACAACAACAGGGTGGGGCGCCAGG
TGGTAACTGAAAACCTGAAGCGGAAATGCAAGTGTCATGGCACATCAGGCAGCTGCCAGTTCAAGACATG
CTGGAGGGCGGCCCCAGAGTTCCGGGCAGTGGGGGCGGCGTTGAGGGAGCGGCTGGGCCGGGCCATCTTC
ATTGATACCCACAACCGCAATTCTGGAGCCTTCCAGCCCCGTCTGCGTCCCCGTCGCCTCTCAGGAGAGC
TGGTCTACTTTGAGAAGTCTCCTGACTTCTGTGAGCGAGACCCCACTATGGGCTCCCCAGGGACAAGGGG
CCGGGCCTGCAACAAGACCAGCCGCCTGTTGGATGGCTGTGGCAGCCTGTGCTGTGGCCGTGGGCACAAC
GTGCTCCGGCAGACACGAGTTGAGCGCTGCCATTGCCGCTTCCACTGGTGCTGCTATGTGCTGTGTGATG
AGTGCAAGGTTACAGAGTGGGTGAATGTGTGTAAGTGAATTCTGAAGGGTGGGCGCGCCGACCCAGCTTT
CTTGTACAAAGTTGGCATTATAAGAAAGCATTGCTTATCAATTTGTTGCAACGAACAGGTCACTATCAGT
CAAAATAAAATCATTATTTGCCATCCAGCTGATATCCCCTATAGTGAGTCGTATTACATGGTCATAGCTG
TTTCCTGGCAGCTCTGGCCCGTGTCTCAAAATCTCTGATGTTACATTGCACAAGATAAAAATATATCATC
ATGAACAATAAAACTGTCTGCTTACATAAACAGTAATACAAGGGGTGTTATGAGCCATATTCAACGGGAA
ACGTCGAGGCCGCGATTAAATTCCAACATGGATGCTGATTTATATGGGTATAAATGGGCTCGCGATAATG
TCGGGCAATCAGGTGCGACAATCTATCGCTTGTATGGGAAGCCCGATGCGCCAGAGTTGTTTCTGAAACA
TGGCAAAGGTAGCGTTGCCAATGATGTTACAGATGAGATGGTCAGACTAAACTGGCTGACGGAATTTATG
CCTCTTCCGACCATCAAGCATTTTATCCGTACTCCTGATGATGCATGGTTACTCACCACTGCGATCCCCG
GAAAAACAGCATTCCAGGTATTAGAAGAATATCCTGATTCAGGTGAAAATATTGTTGATGCGCTGGCAGT
GTTCCTGCGCCGGTTGCATTCGATTCCTGTTTGTAATTGTCCTTTTAACAGCGATCGCGTATTTCGTCTC
GCTCAGGCGCAATCACGAATGAATAACGGTTTGGTTGATGCGAGTGATTTTGATGACGAGCGTAATGGCT
GGCCTGTTGAACAAGTCTGGAAAGAAATGCATAAACTTTTGCCATTCTCACCGGATTCAGTCGTCACTCA
TGGTGATTTCTCACTTGATAACCTTATTTTTGACGAGGGGAAATTAATAGGTTGTATTGATGTTGGACGA
GTCGGAATCGCAGACCGATACCAGGATCTTGCCATCCTATGGAACTGCCTCGGTGAGTTTTCTCCTTCAT
TACAGAAACGGCTTTTTCAAAAATATGGTATTGATAATCCTGATATGAATAAATTGCAGTTTCATTTGAT
GCTCGATGAGTTTTTCTAATCAGAATTGGTTAATTGGTTGTAACACTGGCAGAGCATTACGCTGACTTGA
CGGGACGGCGCAAGCTCATGACCAAAATCCCTTAACGTGAGTTACGCGTCGTTCCACTGAGCGTCAGACC
CCGTAGAAAAGATCAAAGGATCTTCTTGAGATCCTTTTTTTCTGCGCGTAATCTGCTGCTTGCAAACAAA
AAAACCACCGCTACCAGCGGTGGTTTGTTTGCCGGATCAAGAGCTACCAACTCTTTTTCCGAAGGTAACT
GGCTTCAGCAGAGCGCAGATACCAAATACTGTCCTTCTAGTGTAGCCGTAGTTAGGCCACCACTTCAAGA
ACTCTGTAGCACCGCCTACATACCTCGCTCTGCTAATCCTGTTACCAGTGGCTGCTGCCAGTGGCGATAA
GTCGTGTCTTACCGGGTTGGACTCAAGACGATAGTTACCGGATAAGGCGCAGCGGTCGGGCTGAACGGGG
GGTTCGTGCACACAGCCCAGCTTGGAGCGAACGACCTACACCGAACTGAGATACCTACAGCGTGAGCATT
GAGAAAGCGCCACGCTTCCCGAAGGGAGAAAGGCGGACAGGTATCCGGTAAGCGGCAGGGTCGGAACAGG
AGAGCGCACGAGGGAGCTTCCAGGGGGAAACGCCTGGTATCTTTATAGTCCTGTCGGGTTTCGCCACCTC
TGACTTGAGCGTCGATTTTTGTGATGCTCGTCAGGGGGGCGGAGCCTATGGAAAAACGCCAGCAACGCGG
CCTTTTTACGGTTCCTGGCCTTTTGCTGGCCTTTTGCTCACATGTT
