>Addgene plasmid #35884 | Wnt10B STOP | addgene partial sequence | sequence record 44961 | M13rev
TCAGCTGGATGGCAAATAATGATTTTATTTTGACTGATAGTGACCTGTTCGTTGCAACAAATTGATAAGC
AATGCTTTCTTATAATGCCAACTTTGTACAAGAAAGCTGGGTCGGCGCGCCCACCCTTCAGAATTCACTT
ACACACATTCACCCACTCTGTAACCTTGCACTCATCACACAGCACATAGCAGCACCAGTGGAAGCGGCAA
TGGCAGCGCTCAACTCGTGTCTGCCGGAGCACGTTGTGCCCACGGCCACAGCACAGGCTGCCACAGCCAT
CCAACAGGCGGCTGGTCTTGTTGCAGGCCCGGCCCCTTGTCCCTGGGGAGCCCATAGTGGGGTCTCGCTC
ACAGAAGTCAGGAGACTTCTCAAAGTAGACCAGCTCTCCTGAGAGGCGACGGGGACGCAGACGGGGCTGG
AAGGCTCCAGAATTGCGGTTGTGGGTATCAATGAAGATGGCCCGGCCCAGCCGCTCCCTCAACGCCGCCC
CCACTGCCCGGAACTCTGGGGCCGCCCTCCAGCATGTCTTGAACTGGCAGCTGCCTGATGTGCCATGACA
CTTGCATTTCCGCTTCAGGTTTTCAGTTACCACCTGGCGCCCCACCCTGTTGTTGTGGATTCGCATTCGT
GCCTGGATGTCCCGGGGAGCTTCCCTGGAATCCAAGAAATCCCGAGAGAACTTCTCTCCAAAGTCCATGT
CATGGTTACAGCCACCCCATTCCCATGTGTCCTGGGGGCCAGGGCTGGGGCTTGAGCCAGGGCCAGGGCT
GGGCAGAGAGTGGGGGAAACTCTTGCCTCGGGACAGTGCCTGCAGCTGCAGCAGTTTGGCCCTCAGCCGA
TCCTGCTCACCACTGCCCTTCCAGCCACAGCCACAGCTCACCAGCTTGCCCAGGCTGCAGGCCGTGGCTA
CTGCGTGCATGACCCCAGCAGC
